>Addgene plasmid #153360 | pLXMA L2A | addgene full sequence | sequence record 317043 | Addgene NGS Result
TTTGTTTGTTCGGTTGTAAATTTTTTTGGAAGAACAAGAAAAGAAAAAACACCCGTTAGGGTGTTTTTAG
TTAGTGTGGCGCGCCGACTTGCGACATGCGGTCCTTTGTTATTTGCCGACTACCTTGGTGATCTCGCCTT
TCACGTAGTGGACAAATTCTTCCAACTGATCTGCGCGCGAGGCCAAGCGATCTTCTTCTTGTCCAAGATA
AGCCTGTCTAGCTTCAAGTATGACGGGCTGATACTGGGCCGGCAGGCGCTCCATTGCCCAGTCGGCAGCG
ACATCCTTCGGCGCGATTTTGCCGGTTACTGCGCTGTACCAAATGCGGGACAACGTAAGCACTACATTTC
GCTCATCGCCAGCCCAGTCGGGCGGCGAGTTCCATAGCGTTAAGGTTTCATTTAGCGCCTCAAATAGATC
CTGTTCAGGAACCGGATCAAAGAGTTCCTCCGCCGCTGGACCTACCAAGGCAACGCTATGTTCTCTTGCT
TTTGTCAGCAAGATAGCCAGATCAATGTCGATCGTGGCTGGCTCGAAGATACCTGCAAGAATGTCATTGC
GCTGCCATTCTCCAAATTGCAGTTCGCGCTTAGCTGGATAACGCCACGGAATGATGTCGTCGTGCACAAC
AATGGTGACTTCTACAGCGCGGAGAATCTCGCTCTCTCCAGGGGAAGCCGAAGTTTCCAAAAGGTCGTTG
ATCAAAGCTCGCCGCGTTGTTTCATCAAGCCTTACGGTCACCGTAACCAGCAAATCAATATCACTGTGTG
GCTTCAGGCCGCCATCCACTGCGGAGCCGTACAAATGTACGGCCAGCAACGTCGGTTCGAGATGGCGCTC
GATGACGCCAACTACCTCTGATAGTTGAGTCGATACTTCGGCGATCACCGCTTCCCTCATGATGTTTAAC
TTTGTTTTAGGGCGACTGCCCTGCTGCGTAACATCGTTGCTGCTCCATAACATCAAACATCGACCCACGG
CGTAACGCGCTTGCTGCTTGGATGCCCGAGGCATAGACTGTACCCCAAAAAAACAGTCATAACAAGCCAT
GAAAACCGCCACTGCGCCGTTACCACCGCTGCGTTCGGTCAAGGTTCGATCGGATTGGCGGTTATGCGGT
TCTACCGGCGCGGCAGCGTTACCCGTGTCGGCGGCTCCAACGGCTCGCCATCGTCCAGAAAACACGGCTC
ATCGGGCATCGGCAGGCGCTGCTGCCCGCGCCGTTCCCATTCCTCCGTTTCGGTCAAGGCTGGCAGGTCT
GGTTCCATGCCCGGAATGCCGGGCTGGCTGGGCGGCTCCTCGCCGGGGCCGGTCGGTAGTTGCTGCTCGC
CCGGATACAGGGTCGGGATGCGGCGCAGGTCGCCATGCCCCAACAGCGATTCGTCCTGGTCGTCGTGATC
AACCACCACGGCGGCACTGAACACCGACAGGCGCAACTGGTCGCGGGGCTGGCCCCACGCCACGCGGTCA
TTGACCACGTAGGCCGACACGGTGCCGGGGCCGTTGAGCTTCACGACGGAGATCCAGCGCTCGGCCACCA
AGTCCTTGACTGCGTATTGGACCGTCCGCAAAGAACGTCCGATGAGCTTGGAAAGTGTCTTCTGGCTGAC
CACCACGGCGTTCTGGTGGCCCATCTGCGCCACGAGGTGATGCAGCAGCATTGCCGCCGTGGGTTTCCTC
GCAATAAGCCCGGCCCACGCCTCATGCGCTTTGCGTTCCGTTTGCACCCAGTGACCGGGCTTGTTCTTGG
CTTGAATGCCGATTTCTCTGGACTGCGTGGCCATGCTTATCTCCATGCGGTAGGGGTGCCGCACGGTTGC
GGCACCATGCGCAATCAGCTGCAACTTTTCGGCAGCGCGACAACAATTATGCGTTGCGTAAAAGTGGCAG
TCAATTACAGATTTTCTTTAACCTACGCAATGAGCTATTGCGGGGGGTGCCGCAATGAGCTGTTGCGTAC
CCCCCTTTTTTAAGTTGTTGATTTTTAAGTCTTTCGCATTTCGCCCTATATCTAGTTCTTTGGTGCCCAA
AGAAGGGCACCCCTGCGGGGTTCCCCCACGCCTTCGGCGCGGCTCCCCCTCCGGCAAAAAGTGGCCCCTC
CGGGGCTTGTTGATCGACTGCGCGGCCTTCGGCCTTGCCCAAGGTGGCGCTGCCCCCTTGGAACCCCCGC
ACTCGCCGCCGTGAGGCTCGGGGGGCAGGCGGGCGGGCTTCGCCCTTCGACTGCCCCCACTCGCATAGGC
TTGGGTCGTTCCAGGCGCGTCAAGGCCAAGCCGCTGCGCGGTCGCTGCGCGAGCCTTGACCCGCCTTCCA
CTTGGTGTCCAACCGGCAAGCGAAGCGCGCAGGCCGCAGGCCGGAGGCTTTTCCCCAGAGAAAATTAAAA
AAATTGATGGGGCAAGGCCGCAGGCCGCGCAGTTGGAGCCGGTGGGTATGTGGTCGAAGGCTGGGTAGCC
GGTGGGCAATCCCTGTGGTCAAGCTCGTGGGCAGGCGCAGCCTGTCCATCAGCTTGTCCAGCAGGGTTGT
CCACGGGCCGAGCGAAGCGAGCCAGCCGGTGGCCGCTCGCGGCCATCGTCCACATATCCACGGGCTGGCA
AGGGAGCGCAGCGACCGCGCAGGGCGAAGCCCGGAGAGCAAGCCCGTAGGGGGCCATCATCAGTTCGGTG
GTCTTCCGACGAACAATAAGGCCGCAAATCGCGGCCTTTTTTATTGATAACAAAACCGGCTCAGTTCTGC
GTAGAAACCAACATGCAAGCTCCACCGGGTGCAAAGCGGCAGCGGCGGCAGGATATATTCAATTGTAAAT
GGCTTCATGTCCGGGAAATCTACTGGTGGCAGGATATATTGTGGTGTAAACAATGGAGAAAAAGAGAATT
CGGTCTCAGGAGATATGCAGGTGTTTACGGCTAGCTCAGTCCTAGGTATAGTGCTAGCTACTAGAGAAAG
AGGAGAAATACTAAATGCGTAAAGGCGAAGAACTGTTCACGGGCGTAGTTCCGATTCTGGTCGAGCTGGA
CGGCGATGTGAACGGTCATAAGTTTAGCGTTCGCGGTGAAGGTGAGGGCGACGCGACCAACGGCAAACTG
ACCCTGAAGTTCATCTGCACCACCGGTAAACTGCCGGTGCCTTGGCCGACCTTGGTGACGACGTTGACGT
ATGGCGTGCAGTGTTTTGCGCGTTATCCGGACCACATGAAACAACACGATTTCTTCAAATCTGCGATGCC
GGAGGGTTACGTCCAGGAGCGTACCATTTCCTTCAAGGATGATGGCTACTACAAAACTCGCGCAGAGGTT
AAGTTTGAAGGTGACACGCTGGTCAATCGTATCGAATTGAAGGGTATCGACTTTAAAGAGGATGGTAACA
TTCTGGGCCATAAACTGGAGTATAACTTCAACAGCCATAATGTTTACATTACGGCAGACAAGCAAAAGAA
CGGCATCAAGGCCAATTTCAAGATTCGCCACAATGTTGAGGACGGTAGCGTCCAACTGGCCGACCATTAC
CAGCAGAACACCCCAATTGGTGACGGTCCGGTTTTGCTGCCGGATAATCACTATCTGAGCACCCAAAGCG
TGCTGAGCAAAGATCCGAACGAAAAACGTGATCACATGGTCCTGCTGGAATTTGTGACCGCTGCGGGCAT
CACCCACGGTATGGACGAGCTGTATAAGTAATGAGCTTCAAATAAAACGAAAGGCTCAGTCGAAAGACTG
GGCCTTTCGTTTTATCTGTTGTTTGTCGGTGAACGCTCTCTACTAGAGTCACACTGGCTCACCTTCGGGT
GGGCCTTTCTGCGCACCTGCATATACCCTGCAGGAATTGTTGATTTTGTGATGACTGATGGCAGGATATA
TGCGGTTGTAATTCATTTTTATTGTCTAAATTTCTGTATTTG
Features (pLannotate 1.2.2; 10 found; start..end, strand, type, name):
    109..900     -  CDS            SmR: aminoglycoside adenylyltransferase (Murphy, 1985); aadA; confers resistance to spectinomycin and streptomycin
    907..963     -  CDS            GmR (fragment): gentamycin acetyltransferase; aacC1; confers resistance to gentamycin
   1122..1784    -  CDS            pBBR1 Rep: replication protein for the broad-host-range plasmid pBBR1 from Bordetella bronchiseptica
   1785..2556    -  rep_origin     pBBR1 oriV: replication origin of the broad-host-range plasmid pBBR1 from Bordetella bronchiseptica; requires the pBBR1 Rep protein for replication
   2776..2800    +  misc_feature   LB T-DNA repeat: left border repeat from octopine Ach5 T-DNA
   2827..2851    +  misc_feature   LB T-DNA repeat: left border repeat from nopaline C58 T-DNA
   2900..2928    +  promoter       J23119 promoter (fragment): bacterial promoter (Registry of Standard Biological Parts BBa J23119)
   2955..3668    +  CDS            Superfolder GFP: Superfolder GFP is a basic (constitutively fluorescent) green fluorescent protein published in 2005, derived from Aequorea victoria. It is reported to be a very rapidly-maturing weak dimer.
   3679..3750    +  terminator     rrnB T1 terminator: transcription terminator T1 from the E. coli rrnB gene
   3766..3793    +  terminator     T7Te terminator: phage T7 early transcription terminator
