[The description below was written by a language model from this plasmid's Addgene catalogue record and pLannotate feature annotations shown in this document.]
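Description:
pLXMA L2A is an empty plant expression backbone from the Mobius Assembly for Plant Systems toolkit, built on a pLX-series binary vector. The whole plasmid is compact at 3,892 bp. It replicates through the broad-host-range pBBR1 origin together with its cognate pBBR1 Rep protein, a system that functions in a wide range of Gram-negative bacteria, consistent with use as a T-DNA binary vector moved between E. coli and Agrobacterium. The stated purpose describes this as a medium-copy origin, although the catalogue copy-number field lists it as low copy. Selection in bacteria is by spectinomycin via the aadA aminoglycoside adenylyltransferase (SmR), which also confers streptomycin resistance. A short adjacent fragment of a gentamicin acetyltransferase gene is annotated but is only a remnant and is unlikely to be functional.

No gene of interest is present. The annotated payload region begins with two tandem left border T-DNA repeats (octopine Ach5 and nopaline C58 types), followed by a bacterial cassette in which a J23119-type constitutive promoter (annotated as a fragment) drives superfolder GFP, terminated by the rrnB T1 and T7Te terminators. In cloning vectors of this kind, such a cassette typically serves as a visual dropout marker, so that colonies in which assembled parts have replaced it lose green fluorescence; the record itself does not state this role, nor does it annotate the assembly restriction sites. A right border repeat is also not annotated in the feature table, and no plant selectable marker, plant promoter or plant terminator is listed. These would presumably be supplied by the transcription units assembled into the vector. The "L2A" name suggests a particular level and position of acceptor vector within the assembly hierarchy, but this is not explained in the record.
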