Addgene plasmid #153360: pLXMA L2A
Purpose: (Empty Backbone) Expression vector for plants with medium-copy number origin of replication
Depositing lab: Naomi Nakayama. Depositing organization: University of Edinburgh. Publication: Mobius Assembly for Plant Systems highlights promoter-terminator interaction in gene regulation. Andreou , Andreas I., Nirkko, Jessica , Ochoa-Villarreal, Marisol , Nakayama, Naomi. bioRxiv, March 31, 2021 10.1101/2021.03.31.437819.
Backbone
  Vector backbone: pLX
  Backbone manufacturer: backbone was derived from a plasmid made by Pasin et. al. ACS Synth. Biol., 6, 1962-1968
  Backbone size (bp): 3892
  Vector type: Plant Expression
Growth in bacteria
  Bacterial resistance: Spectinomycin, 50 μg/mL
  Growth temperature: 37°C
  Growth strain: JM109
  Copy number: Low Copy
Gene/Insert
  Gene/Insert name: None
Terms and licenses: Academic/Nonprofit Terms; Industry Terms: Not Available to Industry
How to cite: pLXMA L2A was a gift from Naomi Nakayama (Addgene plasmid # 153360 ; http://n2t.net/addgene:153360 ; RRID:Addgene_153360)
